Features (pLannotate 1.2.2; 28 found; start..end, strand, type, name):
    309..512     +  promoter       CMV promoter: human cytomegalovirus (CMV) immediate early promoter
    513..688     +  LTR            5' LTR (truncated): truncated long terminal repeat from Moloney murine sarcoma virus
    810..1084    +  misc_feature   MESV Ψ (fragment): packaging signal of murine embryonic stem cell virus
   1151..1567    +  CDS            gag (truncated): truncated Moloney murine leukemia virus (MMLV) gag gene lacking the start codon
   1604..1907    +  enhancer       CMV enhancer: human cytomegalovirus immediate early enhancer
   1980..1997    -  promoter       CMV promoter (fragment): human cytomegalovirus (CMV) immediate early promoter
   2060..2111    +  promoter       CMVd2 promoter: truncated human cytomegalovirus (CMV) immediate early promoter that yields moderately reduced expression relative to the full-length promoter
   2282..2406    +  protein_bind   attR1: mutant version of attR; recombination site for the Gateway® LR reaction LR Clonase™
   2431..2461    +  promoter       lac UV5 promoter: E. coli lac promoter with an "up" mutation
   2486..2514    +  promoter       cat promoter (fragment): promoter of the E. coli cat gene encoding chloramphenicol acetyltransferase
   2515..3174    +  CDS            CmR: chloramphenicol acetyltransferase; cat; confers resistance to chloramphenicol
   3353..3511    +  CDS            ccdA (fragment): CCDA_ECO57 - Also known as H, letA. Experimental evidence at protein level: Swiss-Prot protein existence level 1. Antitoxin component of a type II toxin-antitoxin (TA) system which inhibits the post-segregational killing (PSK) of plasmid-free cells, also referred to as a plasmid addiction system. Binds to and blocks the activity of CcdB; will also remove bound CcdB protein from the CcdB-GyrA complex by forming a CcdA-CcdB complex, a process termed rejuvenation. Functions as a transcriptional corepressor for the ccdAB operon, repression also requires CcdB (By similarity). From Escherichia coli
   3516..3818    +  CDS            ccdB: CCDB_ECOLI - Also known as G, letB, letD. Experimental evidence at protein level: Swiss-Prot protein existence level 1. Toxic component of a type II toxin-antitoxin (TA) system, functioning in plasmid maintainence. Responsible for the post- segregational killing (PSK) of plasmid-free cells, also referred to as a plasmid addiction system. Half-life of over 2 hours. Cell killing by CcdB is accompanied by filamentation, defects in chromosome and plasmid segregation, defects in cell division, formation of anucleate cells, decreased DNA synthesis and plasmid loss. Interferes with the activity of DN
   3862..3986    -  protein_bind   attR2: mutant version of attR; recombination site for the Gateway® LR reaction LR Clonase™
   4012..4053    +  CDS            V5 tag: epitope tag from simian virus 5
   4203..4665    +  misc_feature   IRES: internal ribosome entry site (IRES) of the encephalomyocarditis virus (EMCV)
   4679..5398    +  CDS            EGFP: the original enhanced GFP (Yang et al., 1996) mammalian codon-optimized
   5415..5498    +  CDS            large T antigen (fragment): large T antigen from SV40 (simian virus 40)
   5520..5590    +  CDS            env (fragment): murine leukemia virus gPr80 envelope polyprotein precursor; env; proteolytically cleaved into gp70SU and p15TM subunits
   5632..6057    +  LTR            3' LTR (ΔU3): self-inactivating 3' long terminal repeat (LTR) from Moloney murine leukemia virus
   6126..6166    +  CDS            rop (fragment): Rop protein, which maintains plasmids at low copy number; rop
   6268..6306    +  misc_feature   bom (fragment): basis of mobility region from pBR322
   6323..6652    +  promoter       SV40 promoter: SV40 enhancer and early promoter
   6658..6759    +  misc_feature   bom (fragment): basis of mobility region from pBR322
   6945..7533    -  rep_origin     ori: high-copy-number ColE1/pMB1/pBR322/pUC origin of replication
   7704..8564    -  CDS            AmpR: β-lactamase; bla; confers resistance to ampicillin, carbenicillin, and related antibiotics
   8565..8669    -  promoter       AmpR promoter: bla
   8855..308     +  enhancer       CMV enhancer (across the origin): human cytomegalovirus immediate early enhancer
>Addgene plasmid #25432 | pQCXIG-DEST | depositor full sequence | sequence record 11854 | Author sequence
TCCGCGTTACATAACTTACGGTAAATGGCCCGCCTGGCTGACCGCCCAACGACCCCCGCCCATTGACGTC
AATAATGACGTATGTTCCCATAGTAACGCCAATAGGGACTTTCCATTGACGTCAATGGGTGGAGTATTTA
CGGTAAACTGCCCACTTGGCAGTACATCAAGTGTATCATATGCCAAGTACGCCCCCTATTGACGTCAATG
ACGGTAAATGGCCCGCCTGGCATTATGCCCAGTACATGACCTTATGGGACTTTCCTACTTGGCAGTACAT
CTACGTATTAGTCATCGCTATTACCATGGTGATGCGGTTTTGGCAGTACATCAATGGGCGTGGATAGCGG
TTTGACTCACGGGGATTTCCAAGTCTCCACCCCATTGACGTCAATGGGAGTTTGTTTTGGCACCAAAATC
AACGGGACTTTCCAAAATGTCGTAACAACTCCGCCCCATTGACGCAAATGGGCGGTAGGCGTGTACGGTG
GGAGGTCTATATAAGCAGAGCTCAATAAAAGAGCCCACAACCCCTCACTCGGCGCGCCAGTCTTCCGATA
GACTGCGTCGCCCGGGTACCCGTATTCCCAATAAAGCCTCTTGCTGTTTGCATCCGAATCGTGGTCTCGC
TGTTCCTTGGGAGGGTCTCCTCTGAGTGATTGACTACCCACGACGGGGGTCTTTCATTTGGGGGCTCGTC
CGGGATTTGGAGACCCCTGCCCAGGGACCACCGACCCACCACCGGGAGGTAAGCTGGCCAGCAACTTATC
TGTGTCTGTCCGATTGTCTAGTGTCTATGTTTGATGTTATGCGCCTGCGTCTGTACTAGTTAGCTAACTA
GCTCTGTATCTGGCGGACCCGTGGTGGAACTGACGAGTTCTGAACACCCGGCCGCAACCCTGGGAGACGT
CCCAGGGACTTTGGGGGCCGTTTTTGTGGCCCGACCTGAGGAAGGGAGTCGATGTGGAATCCGACCCCGT
CAGGATATGTGGTTCTGGTAGGAGACGAGAACCTAAAACAGTTCCCGCCTCCGTCTGAATTTTTGCTTTC
GGTTTGGAACCGAAGCCGCGCGTCTTGTCTGCTGCAGCGCTGCAGCATCGTTCTGTGTTGTCTCTGTCTG
ACTGTGTTTCTGTATTTGTCTGAAAATTAGGGCCAGACTGTTACCACTCCCTTAAGTTTGACCTTAGGTC
ACTGGAAAGATGTCGAGCGGATCGCTCACAACCAGTCGGTAGATGTCAAGAAGAGACGTTGGGTTACCTT
CTGCTCTGCAGAATGGCCAACCTTTAACGTCGGATGGCCGCGAGACGGCACCTTTAACCGAGACCTCATC
ACCCAGGTTAAGATCAAGGTCTTTTCACCTGGCCCGCATGGACACCCAGACCAGGTCCCCTACATCGTGA
CCTGGGAAGCCTTGGCTTTTGACCCCCCTCCCTGGGTCAAGCCCTTTGTACACCCTAAGCCTCCGCCTCC
TCTTCCTCCATCCGCCCCGTCTCTCCCCCTTGAACCTCCTCGTTCGACCCCGCCTCGATCCTCCCTTTAT
CCAGCCCTCACTCCTTCTCTAGGCGCCGGAATTGAAGATCTGGGGGATCGATCCTCTAGAGTCCGTTACA
TAACTTACGGTAAATGGCCCGCCTGGCTGACCGCCCAACGACCCCCGCCCATTGACGTCAATAATGACGT
ATGTTCCCATAGTAACGCCAATAGGGACTTTCCATTGACGTCAATGGGTGGAGTATTTACGGTAAACTGC
CCACTTGGCAGTACATCAAGTGTATCATATGCCAAGTACGCCCCCTATTGACGTCAATGACGGTAAATGG
CCCGCCTGGCATTATGCCCAGTACATGACCTTATGGGACTTTCCTACTTGGCAGTACATCTACGTATTAG
TCATCGCTATTACCATGGTGATGCGGTTTTGGCAGTACATCAATGGGCGTGAATAGCGGTTTGACTCACG
GGGATTTCCAAGTCTCCACCCCATTGACGTCAATGGGAGTTTGTTTTGGCACCAAAATCAACGGGACTTT
CCAAAATGTCGTAACAACTCCGCCCCATTGACGCAAATGGGCGGTAGGCGTGTACGGTGGGAGGTCTATA
TAAGCAGAGCTCGTTTAGTGAACCGTCAGATCGCCTGGAGACGCCATCCACGCTGTTTTGACCTCCATAG
AAGACACCGGGACCGATCCAGCCTCCGCGGCCGGGAACGGTGCATTGGAACGCTGCAGGAATTGATCCGC
GGCCGCACCGGTTAGACCCAAGCTGGCTAGTTAAGCTATCAACAAGTTTGTACAAAAAAGCTGAACGAGA
AACGTAAAATGATATAAATATCAATATATTAAATTAGATTTTGCATAAAAAACAGACTACATAATACTGT
AAAACACAACATATCCAGTCACTATGGCGGCCGCATTAGGCACCCCAGGCTTTACACTTTATGCTTCCGG
CTCGTATAATGTGTGGATTTTGAGTTAGGATCCGGCGAGATTTTCAGGAGCTAAGGAAGCTAAAATGGAG
AAAAAAATCACTGGATATACCACCGTTGATATATCCCAATGGCATCGTAAAGAACATTTTGAGGCATTTC
AGTCAGTTGCTCAATGTACCTATAACCAGACCGTTCAGCTGGATATTACGGCCTTTTTAAAGACCGTAAA
GAAAAATAAGCACAAGTTTTATCCGGCCTTTATTCACATTCTTGCCCGCCTGATGAATGCTCATCCGGAA
TTCCGTATGGCAATGAAAGACGGTGAGCTGGTGATATGGGATAGTGTTCACCCTTGTTACACCGTTTTCC
ATGAGCAAACTGAAACGTTTTCATCGCTCTGGAGTGAATACCACGACGATTTCCGGCAGTTTCTACACAT
ATATTCGCAAGATGTGGCGTGTTACGGTGAAAACCTGGCCTATTTCCCTAAAGGGTTTATTGAGAATATG
TTTTTCGTCTCAGCCAATCCCTGGGTGAGTTTCACCAGTTTTGATTTAAACGTGGCCAATATGGACAACT
TCTTCGCCCCCGTTTTCACCATGGGCAAATATTATACGCAAGGCGACAAGGTGCTGATGCCGCTGGCGAT
TCAGGTTCATCATGCCGTCTGTGATGGCTTCCATGTCGGCAGAATGCTTAATGAATTACAACAGTACTGC
GATGAGTGGCAGGGCGGGGCGTAAAGATCTGGATCCGGCTTACTAAAAGCCAGATAACAGTATGCGTATT
TGCGCGCTGATTTTTGCGGTATAAGAATATATACTGATATGTATACCCGAAGTATGTCAAAAAGAGGTGT
GCTATGAAGCAGCGTATTACAGTGACAGTTGACAGCGACAGCTATCAGTTGCTCAAGGCATATATGATGT
CAATATCTCCGGTCTGGTAAGCACAACCATGCAGAATGAAGCCCGTCGTCTGCGTGCCGAACGCTGGAAA
GCGGAAAATCAGGAAGGGATGGCTGAGGTCGCCCGGTTTATTGAAATGAACGGCTCTTTTGCTGACGAGA
ACAGGGACTGGTGAAATGCAGTTTAAGGTTTACACCTATAAAAGAGAGAGCCGTTATCGTCTGTTTGTGG
ATGTACAGAGTGATATTATTGACACGCCCGGGCGACGGATGGTGATCCCCCTGGCCAGTGCACGTCTGCT
GTCAGATAAAGTCTCCCGTGAACTTTACCCGGTGGTGCATATCGGGGATGAAAGCTGGCGCATGATGACC
ACCGATATGGCCAGTGTGCCGGTCTCCGTTATCGGGGAAGAAGTGGCTGATCTCAGCCACCGCGAAAATG
ACATCAAAAACGCCATTAACCTGATGTTCTGGGGAATATAAATGTCAGGCTCCGTTATACACAGCCAGTC
TGCAGGTCGACCATAGTGACTGGATATGTTGTGTTTTACAGTATTATGTAGTCTGTTTTTTATGCAAAAT
CTAATTTAATATATTGATATTTATATCATTTTACGTTTCTCGTTCAGCTTTCTTGTACAAAGTGGTTGAT
CTAGAGGGCCCGCGGTTCGAAGGTAAGCCTATCCCTAACCCTCTCCTCGGTCTCGATTCTACGCGTACCG
GTAGGCCTCGTACGCTTAATTAACGGATCCGCCCCTCTCCCTCCCCCCCCCCTAACGTTACTGGCCGAAG
CCGCTTGGAATAAGGCCGGTGTGCGTTTGTCTATATGTTATTTTCCACCATATTGCCGTCTTTTGGCAAT
GTGAGGGCCCGGAAACCTGGCCCTGTCTTCTTGACGAGCATTCCTAGGGGTCTTTCCCCTCTCGCCAAAG
GAATGCAAGGTCTGTTGAATGTCGTGAAGGAAGCAGTTCCTCTGGAAGCTTCTTGAAGACAAACAACGTC
TGTAGCGACCCTTTGCAGGCAGCGGAACCCCCCACCTGGCGACAGGTGCCTCTGCGGCCAAAAGCCACGT
GTATAAGATACACCTGCAAAGGCGGCACAACCCCAGTGCCACGTTGTGAGTTGGATAGTTGTGGAAAGAG
TCAAATGGCTCTCCTCAAGCGTATTCAACAAGGGGCTGAAGGATGCCCAGAAGGTACCCCATTGTATGGG
ATCTGATCTGGGGCCTCGGTGCACATGCTTTACATGTGTTTAGTCGAGGTTAAAAAAACGTCTAGGCCCC
CCGAACCACGGGGACGTGGTTTTCCTTTGAAAAACACGATGATAATATGGCCACAACCATGGTGAGCAAG
GGCGAGGAGCTGTTCACCGGGGTGGTGCCCATCCTGGTCGAGCTGGACGGCGACGTAAACGGCCACAAGT
TCAGCGTGTCCGGCGAGGGCGAGGGCGATGCCACCTACGGCAAGCTGACCCTGAAGTTCATCTGCACCAC
CGGCAAGCTGCCCGTGCCCTGGCCCACCCTCGTGACCACCCTGACCTACGGCGTGCAGTGCTTCAGCCGC
TACCCCGACCACATGAAGCAGCACGACTTCTTCAAGTCCGCCATGCCCGAAGGCTACGTCCAGGAGCGCA
CCATCTTCTTCAAGGACGACGGCAACTACAAGACCCGCGCCGAGGTGAAGTTCGAGGGCGACACCCTGGT
GAACCGCATCGAGCTGAAGGGCATCGACTTCAAGGAGGACGGCAACATCCTGGGGCACAAGCTGGAGTAC
AACTACAACAGCCACAACGTCTATATCATGGCCGACAAGCAGAAGAACGGCATCAAGGTGAACTTCAAGA
TCCGCCACAACATCGAGGACGGCAGCGTGCAGCTCGCCGACCACTACCAGCAGAACACCCCCATCGGCGA
CGGCCCCGTGCTGCTGCCCGACAACCACTACCTGAGCACCCAGTCCGCCCTGAGCAAAGACCCCAACGAG
AAGCGCGATCACATGGTCCTGCTGGAGTTCGTGACCGCCGCCGGGATCACTCTCGGCATGGACGAGCTGT
ACAAGTAAAGCGGCCGCGACTCTAGATCATAATCAGCCATACCACATTTGTAGAGGTTTTACTTGCTTTA
AAAAACCTCCCACACCTCCCCCTGAACCTGAAACATAAAATGAATGCAATTGTTGTTGTTATCAGTGGTC
CAGGCTCTAGTTTTGACTCAACAATATCACCAGCTGAAGCCTATAGAGTACGAGCCATAGATAAAATAAA
AGATTTTATTTAGTCTCCAGAAAAAGGGGGGAATGAAAGACCCCACCTGTAGGTTTGGCAAGCTAGCTTA
AGTAACGCCATTTTGCAAGGCATGGAAAAATACATAACTGAGAATAGAGAAGTTCAGATCAAGGTCAGGA
ACAGATGGAACAGGGTCGACCCTAGAGAACCATCAGATGTTTCCAGGGTGCCCCAAGGACCTGAAATGAC
CCTGTGCCTTATTTGAACTAACCAATCAGTTCGCTTCTCGCTTCTGTTCGCGCGCTTCTGCTCCCCGAGC
TCAATAAAAGAGCCCACAACCCCTCACTCGGGGCGCCAGTCCTCCGATTGACTGAGTCGCCCGGGTACCC
GTGTATCCAATAAACCCTCTTGCAGTTGCATCCGACTTGTGGTCTCGCTGTTCCTTGGGAGGGTCTCCTC
TGAGTGATTGACTACCCGTCAGCGGGGGTCTTTCATTTGGGGGCTCGTCCGGGATCGGGAGACCCCTGCC
CAGGGACCACCGACCCACCACCGGGAGGTAAGCTGGCTGCCTCGCGCGTTTCGGTGATGACGGTGAAAAC
CTCTGACACATGCAGCTCCCGGAGACGGTCACAGCTTGTCTGTAAGCGGATGCCGGGAGCAGACAAGCCC
GTCAGGGCGCGTCAGCGGGTGTTGGCGGGTGTCGGGGCGCAGCCATGACCCAGTCACGTAGCGATAGCGG
AGTGTAGATCCGGCTGTGGAATGTGTGTCAGTTAGGGTGTGGAAAGTCCCCAGGCTCCCCAGCAGGCAGA
AGTATGCAAAGCATGCATCTCAATTAGTCAGCAACCAGGTGTGGAAAGTCCCCAGGCTCCCCAGCAGGCA
GAAGTATGCAAAGCATGCATCTCAATTAGTCAGCAACCATAGTCCCGCCCCTAACTCCGCCCATCCCGCC
CCTAACTCCGCCCAGTTCCGCCCATTCTCCGCCCCATGGCTGACTAATTTTTTTTATTTATGCAGAGGCC
GAGGCCGCCTCGGCCTCTGAGCTATTCCAGAAGTAGTGAGGAGGCTTTTTTGGAGGCCTAGGCTTTTGCA
AAAAGCTTACTGGCTTAACTATGCGGCATCAGAGCAGATTGTACTGAGAGTGCACCATATGCGGTGTGAA
ATACCGCACAGATGCGTAAGGAGAAAATACCGCATCAGGCGCTCTTCCGCTTCCTCGCTCACTGACTCGC
TGCGCTCGGTCGTTCGGCTGCGGCGAGCGGTATCAGCTCACTCAAAGGCGGTAATACGGTTATCCACAGA
ATCAGGGGATAACGCAGGAAAGAACATGTGAGCAAAAGGCCAGCAAAAGGCCAGGAACCGTAAAAAGGCC
GCGTTGCTGGCGTTTTTCCATAGGCTCCGCCCCCCTGACGAGCATCACAAAAATCGACGCTCAAGTCAGA
GGTGGCGAAACCCGACAGGACTATAAAGATACCAGGCGTTTCCCCCTGGAAGCTCCCTCGTGCGCTCTCC
TGTTCCGACCCTGCCGCTTACCGGATACCTGTCCGCCTTTCTCCCTTCGGGAAGCGTGGCGCTTTCTCAT
AGCTCACGCTGTAGGTATCTCAGTTCGGTGTAGGTCGTTCGCTCCAAGCTGGGCTGTGTGCACGAACCCC
CCGTTCAGCCCGACCGCTGCGCCTTATCCGGTAACTATCGTCTTGAGTCCAACCCGGTAAGACACGACTT
ATCGCCACTGGCAGCAGCCACTGGTAACAGGATTAGCAGAGCGAGGTATGTAGGCGGTGCTACAGAGTTC
TTGAAGTGGTGGCCTAACTACGGCTACACTAGAAGGACAGTATTTGGTATCTGCGCTCTGCTGAAGCCAG
TTACCTTCGGAAAAAGAGTTGGTAGCTCTTGATCCGGCAAACAAACCACCGCTGGTAGCGGTGGTTTTTT
TGTTTGCAAGCAGCAGATTACGCGCAGAAAAAAAGGATCTCAAGAAGATCCTTTGATCTTTTCTACGGGG
TCTGACGCTCAGTGGAACGAAAACTCACGTTAAGGGATTTTGGTCATGAGATTATCAAAAAGGATCTTCA
CCTAGATCCTTTTAAATTAAAAATGAAGTTTTAAATCAATCTAAAGTATATATGAGTAAACTTGGTCTGA
CAGTTACCAATGCTTAATCAGTGAGGCACCTATCTCAGCGATCTGTCTATTTCGTTCATCCATAGTTGCC
TGACTCCCCGTCGTGTAGATAACTACGATACGGGAGGGCTTACCATCTGGCCCCAGTGCTGCAATGATAC
CGCGAGACCCACGCTCACCGGCTCCAGATTTATCAGCAATAAACCAGCCAGCCGGAAGGGCCGAGCGCAG
AAGTGGTCCTGCAACTTTATCCGCCTCCATCCAGTCTATTAATTGTTGCCGGGAAGCTAGAGTAAGTAGT
TCGCCAGTTAATAGTTTGCGCAACGTTGTTGCCATTGCTGCAGGCATCGTGGTGTCACGCTCGTCGTTTG
GTATGGCTTCATTCAGCTCCGGTTCCCAACGATCAAGGCGAGTTACATGATCCCCCATGTTGTGCAAAAA
AGCGGTTAGCTCCTTCGGTCCTCCGATCGTTGTCAGAAGTAAGTTGGCCGCAGTGTTATCACTCATGGTT
ATGGCAGCACTGCATAATTCTCTTACTGTCATGCCATCCGTAAGATGCTTTTCTGTGACTGGTGAGTACT
CAACCAAGTCATTCTGAGAATAGTGTATGCGGCGACCGAGTTGCTCTTGCCCGGCGTCAACACGGGATAA
TACCGCGCCACATAGCAGAACTTTAAAAGTGCTCATCATTGGAAAACGTTCTTCGGGGCGAAAACTCTCA
AGGATCTTACCGCTGTTGAGATCCAGTTCGATGTAACCCACTCGTGCACCCAACTGATCTTCAGCATCTT
TTACTTTCACCAGCGTTTCTGGGTGAGCAAAAACAGGAAGGCAAAATGCCGCAAAAAAGGGAATAAGGGC
GACACGGAAATGTTGAATACTCATACTCTTCCTTTTTCAATATTATTGAAGCATTTATCAGGGTTATTGT
CTCATGAGCGGATACATATTTGAATGTATTTAGAAAAATAAACAAATAGGGGTTCCGCGCACATTTCCCC
GAAAAGTGCCACCTGACGTCTAAGAAACCATTATTATCATGACATTAACCTATAAAAATAGGCGTATCAC
GAGGCCCTTTCGTCTTCAAGAATTAGCTTGGCCATTGCATACGTTGTATCCATATCATAATATGTACATT
TATATTGGCTCATGTCCAACATTACCGCCATGTTGACATTGATTATTGACTAGTTATTAATAGTAATCAA
TTACGGGGTCATTAGTTCATAGCCCATATATGGAGT
