>Addgene plasmid #25432 | pQCXIG-DEST | addgene partial sequence | sequence record 31133 | 25432 with EGFP-N
GCTCCTCGCCCTTGCTCACCATGGTTGTGGCCATATTATCATCGTGTTTTTCAAAGGAAAACCACGTCCC
CGTGGTTCGGGGGGCCTAGACGTTTTTTTAACCTCGACTAAACACATGTAAAGCATGTGTACCGAGGCCC
CAGATCAGATCCCATACAATGGGGTACCTTCTGGGCATCCTTCAGCCCCTTGTTGAATACGCTTGAGGAG
AGCCATTTGACTCTTTCCACAACTATCCAACTCACAACGTGGCACTGGGGTTGTGCCGCCTTTGCAGGTG
TATCTTATACACGTGGCTTTTGGCCGCAGAGGCACCTGTCGCCAGGTGGGGGGTTCCGCTGCCTGCAAAG
GGTCGCTACAGACGTTGTTTGTCTTCAAGAAGCTTCCAGAGGAACTGCTTCCTTCACGACATTCAACAGA
CCTTGCATTCCTTTGGCGAGAGGGGAAAGACCCCTAGGAATGCTCGTCAAGAAGACAGGGCCAGGTTTCC
GGGCCCTCACATTGCCAAAAGACGGCAATATGGTGGAAAATAACATATAGACAAACGCACACCGGCCTTA
TTCCAAGCGGCTTCGGCCAGTAACGTTAGGGGGGGGGGAGGGAGAGGGGCGGATCCGTTAATTAAGCGTA
CGAGGCCTACCGGTACGCGTAGAATCGAGACCGAGGAGAGGGTTAGGGATAGGCTTACCTTCGAACCGCG
GGCCCTCTAGATCAACCACTTTGTACAAGAAAGCTGAACGAGAAACGTAAAATGATATAAATATCAATAT
ATTAAATTAGATTTTGCATAAAAAACAGACTACATAATACTGTAAAACACAACATATCCAGTCACTATGG
TCGACCTGCAGACTGGCTGTGNA
