>Addgene plasmid #25432 | pQCXIG-DEST | addgene partial sequence | sequence record 35800 | V5-Rev 5'-ACCGAGGAGAGGGTTAGGGAT-3'
TCTAGATCAACCACTTTGTACAAGAAAGCTGAACGAGAAACGTAAAATGATATAAATATCAATATATTAA
ATTAGATTTTGCATAAAAAACAGACTACATAATACTGTAAAACACAACATATCCAGTCACTATGGTCGAC
CTGCAGACTGGCTGTGTATAAGGGAGCCTGACATTTATATTCCCCAGAACATCAGGTTAATGGCGTTTTT
GATGTCATTTTCGCGGTGGCTGAGATCAGCCACTTCTTCCCCGATAACGGAGACCGGCACACTGGCCATA
TCGGTGGTCATCATGCGCCAGCTTTCATCCCCGATATGCACCACCGGGTAAAGTTCACGGGAGACTTTAT
CTGACAGCGGACGTGCACTTGCCAGGGGGATCACCATCCGTCGCCCGGGCGTGTCAATAATATCACTCTG
TACATCCACAAACAGACGATAACGGCTCTCTCTTTGGTGATGCTGCCAACTTACTGATTTAGTGTATGAT
GGTGTTTTTGAGGTGCTCCAGTGGCTTCTGTTTCTATCAGCTGTCCCTCCTGTTCAGCTACTGACGGGGT
GGTGCGTAACGGCAAAAGCACCGCCGGACATCAGCGCTATCTCTGCTCTCACTGCCGTAAAACATGGCAA
CTGCAGTTCACTTACACCGCTTCTCAACCCGGTACGCACCAGAAAATCATTGATATGGCCATGAATGGCG
TTGGATGCCGGGCAACAGCCCGCATTATGGGCGTTGGCCTCAACACGATTTTACGTCACTTAAAAAACTC
AGGCCGCAGTCGGTAACCTCGCGCATACAGCCGGGCAGTGACGTCATCGTCTGCGCGGAAATGGACGAAC
AGTGGGGCTATGTCGGGGCTAAATCGCGCCAGCGCTGGCTGTTTTACGCGTATGACAGTCTCCGGAAGA
